Addgene plasmid #99528: pKan-PRFA1-9myc-AID*(N)
Purpose: N-terminal 9myc-AID* degron cassette with RFA1 promoter and KanR marker for S. cerevisiae
Depositing lab: Helle Ulrich. Depositing organization: Cancer Research UK. Publication: An expanded tool kit for the auxin-inducible degron system in budding yeast. Morawska M, Ulrich HD. Yeast. 2013 Sep;30(9):341-51. doi: 10.1002/yea.2967. Epub 2013 Jul 23. PubMed 23836714.
Backbone
  Vector backbone: pRS306 derivative
  Vector type: PCR template for yeast tagging cassette
  Selectable markers: Neomycin (select with G418)
Growth in bacteria
  Bacterial resistance: Ampicillin, 100 μg/mL
  Growth temperature: 37°C
  Growth strain: DH5alpha
  Copy number: High Copy
Gene/Insert
  Gene/Insert name: IAA17(71-117) (alt names: AID (Auxin-inducible degron); AXR3)
  Species: A. thaliana (mustard weed)
  Entrez Gene: AXR3 (a.k.a. AT1G04250, AUXIN RESISTANT 3, AtIAA17, F19P19.31, F19P19_31, IAA17, indole-3-acetic acid inducible 17)
  Promoter: RFA1
  Tag / fusion protein: 9xMyc (N terminal on insert)
  Cloning method: Restriction Enzyme; 5′ cloning site Unknown (unknown if destroyed); 3′ cloning site Unknown (unknown if destroyed)
  Sequencing primers: 5′ CGTACGCTGCAGGTCGAC; 3′ GCTGGTACCGAGCTCTGG
Resource information
  A portion of this plasmid was derived from a plasmid made by: The parent vector encoding AID was a kind gift from Masato Kanemaki (National Institute of Genetics, Mishima, Japan).
Terms and licenses: Academic/Nonprofit Terms; Industry Terms: Not Available to Industry
How to cite: pKan-PRFA1-9myc-AID*(N) was a gift from Helle Ulrich (Addgene plasmid # 99528 ; http://n2t.net/addgene:99528 ; RRID:Addgene_99528)
