[The description below was written by a language model from this plasmid's Addgene catalogue record and pLannotate feature annotations shown in this document.]
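Description:
pKan-PRFA1-9myc-AID*(N) is a pRS306-derived plasmid that serves as a PCR template for N-terminal tagging of genes in Saccharomyces cerevisiae with an auxin-inducible degron, rather than as a vector expressed in yeast directly. In E. coli it is maintained at high copy from a ColE1/pUC-type origin and selected with ampicillin through the β-lactamase gene. The annotated backbone also retains the pRS306 URA3 marker with its promoter, an f1 origin, remnants of the pBluescript polylinker and lacZα region, and flanking T3 and T7 promoters. No yeast replication origin is annotated, consistent with an integrative parent.

The amplifiable cassette comprises a kanMX marker conferring G418 resistance in yeast, the RFA1 promoter, a run of myc epitopes, and AID*, a truncated degron corresponding to residues 71–117 of Arabidopsis thaliana IAA17 (AXR3). The feature table detects the myc repeats as a fragment of a 13xMyc array, in keeping with the nine copies recorded, and the degron as a mini-AID fragment immediately downstream. The RFA1 promoter itself is not annotated but presumably occupies the unannotated stretch between kanMX, which runs to the end of the circular record, and the myc repeats.

Amplifying the cassette with primers carrying homology to a target locus allows integration just upstream of a gene's start codon. This replaces the native promoter with that of RFA1 and fuses 9myc-AID* to the protein's N-terminus. In strains expressing the auxin receptor F-box protein TIR1, adding auxin triggers ubiquitylation and rapid proteasomal degradation of the tagged protein, giving conditional depletion, while the myc tags permit immunodetection. The N-terminal format suits proteins that do not tolerate C-terminal fusions.
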