Features (pLannotate 1.2.2; 21 found; start..end, strand, type, name):
     44..65      +  misc_feature   MCS (fragment): pBluescript multiple cloning site
    435..785     +  CDS            13xMyc (fragment): 13 tandem Myc epitope tags
    804..944     +  CDS            mini-AID (fragment): minimal degron from the auxin-responsive IAA17 protein of Arabidopsis thaliana (Kubota et al., 2013) acts as an auxin-inducible degron (AID) in the presence of TIR1
   1035..1053    -  promoter       T3 promoter: promoter for bacteriophage T3 RNA polymerase
   1098..1114    -  protein_bind   lac operator: The lac repressor binds to the lac operator to inhibit transcription in E. coli. This inhibition can be relieved by adding lactose or isopropyl-β-D-thiogalactopyranoside (IPTG). lac repressor encoded by lacI
   1122..1152    -  promoter       lac promoter: promoter for the E. coli lac operon
   1167..1188    -  protein_bind   CAP binding site: CAP binding activates transcription in the presence of cAMP. E. coli catabolite activator protein
   1201..1293    -  CDS            lacI (fragment): lac repressor; lacI; The lac repressor binds to the lac operator to inhibit transcription in E. coli. This inhibition can be relieved by adding lactose or isopropyl-β-D-thiogalactopyranoside (IPTG).
   1476..2064    -  rep_origin     ori: high-copy-number ColE1/pMB1/pBR322/pUC origin of replication
   2235..3095    -  CDS            AmpR: β-lactamase; bla; confers resistance to ampicillin, carbenicillin, and related antibiotics
   3096..3200    -  promoter       AmpR promoter: bla
   3295..3330    +  CDS            rop (fragment): Rop protein, which maintains plasmids at low copy number; rop
   3432..3481    +  misc_feature   bom (fragment): basis of mobility region from pBR322
   3489..3704    +  promoter       URA3 promoter: S. cerevisiae URA3
   3705..4508    +  CDS            URA3: orotidine-5'-phosphate decarboxylase, required for uracil biosynthesis; S. cerevisiae URA3; yeast auxotrophic marker, counterselectable with 5-fluoroorotic acid (5-FOA)
   4587..4638    +  misc_feature   bom (fragment): basis of mobility region from pBR322
   4666..5094    -  rep_origin     f1 ori (sequence partly withheld): f1 bacteriophage origin of replication; arrow indicates direction of (+) strand synthesis
   5098..5255    -  CDS            lacZα (fragment): LacZα fragment of β-galactosidase; lacZ fragment
   5258..5276    +  promoter       T7 promoter: promoter for bacteriophage T7 RNA polymerase
   5285..5308    +  misc_feature   MCS (fragment): pBluescript multiple cloning site
   5411..6767    +  gene           kanMX: yeast selectable marker conferring kanamycin resistance (Wach et al., 1994)
>Addgene plasmid #99528 | pKan-PRFA1-9myc-AID*(N) | addgene full sequence | sequence record 192010 | Addgene NGS Result
CTGTCGATTCGATACTAACGCCGCCATCCAGTGTCGAAAACGAGGCGGCCGCTCTAGAACTAGTGCTAGC
TCGCCTTTTGCCGTTCTTTTTGCATATATGTTAATAGCTATGCGCGTACCACCTTCTTCAGCCATATACG
AAAGGATCTATGCTAATTGGGTGGATTTCTTATCGCATCACTTTCTTATTCTCTAACTCTTCTTCGCTGC
TCAATAAAATATCTCTGCTTGGAAAAATGTCACGCGTAAAAATTAGACGAGGCGACAAAAGACGCGTGAA
CTAACATAAAGGTTTACTTGAACAAATGTTATCACTTTAAGTTCTACACGTAAAACAAAAACTATTCACT
CTTCTTATTACGGTAAAGGCGAAACCAGCAAGAAGACCAGATTATACTTACAAGACACGTGTCATGTCCG
GTTCTGCTGCTAGTGGTGAACAAAAGTTGATTTCTGAAGAAGATTTGAACGGTGAACAAAAGCTAATCTC
CGAGGAAGACTTGAACGGTGAACAAAAATTAATCTCAGAAGAAGACTTGAACGGATCCTCTAGAGGTGAA
CAAAAGTTGATTTCTGAAGAAGATTTGAACGGTGAACAAAAGCTAATCTCCGAGGAAGACTTGAACGGTG
AACAAAAATTAATCTCAGAAGAAGACTTGAACGGATCCTCTAGAGGTGAACAAAAGTTGATTTCTGAAGA
AGATTTGAACGGTGAACAAAAGCTAATCTCCGAGGAAGACTTGAACGGTGAACAAAAATTAATCTCAGAA
GAAGACTTGAACGGATCCACTAGAGAATTCATGCCTAAAGATCCAGCCAAACCTCCGGCCAAGGCACAAG
TTGTGGGATGGCCACCGGTGAGATCATACCGGAAGAACGTGATGGTTTCCTGCCAAAAATCAAGCGGTGG
CCCGGAGGCGGCGGCGTTCGTGAAGGTATCAATGCTCGAGGAAGAACTTCAAATTGAATCTAAGGACTTG
GGAGCTGGTGCAGGCGCTGGAGCGGGTGCCAGAGCTCGGTACCAGCTTTTGTTCCCTTTAGTGAGGGTTA
ATTTCGAGCTTGGCGTAATCATGGTCATAGCTGTTTCCTGTGTGAAATTGTTATCCGCTCACAATTCCAC
ACAACATACGAGCCGGAAGCATAAAGTGTAAAGCCTGGGGTGCCTAATGAGTGAGCTAACTCACATTAAT
TGCGTTGCGCTCACTGCCCGCTTTCCAGTCGGGAAACCTGTCGTGCCAGCTGCATTAATGAATCGGCCAA
CGCGCGGGGAGAGGCGGTTTGCGTATTGGGCGCTCTTCCGCTTCCTCGCTCACTGACTCGCTGCGCTCGG
TCGTTCGGCTGCGGCGAGCGGTATCAGCTCACTCAAAGGCGGTAATACGGTTATCCACAGAATCAGGGGA
TAACGCAGGAAAGAACATGTGAGCAAAAGGCCAGCAAAAGGCCAGGAACCGTAAAAAGGCCGCGTTGCTG
GCGTTTTTCCATAGGCTCCGCCCCCCTGACGAGCATCACAAAAATCGACGCTCAAGTCAGAGGTGGCGAA
ACCCGACAGGACTATAAAGATACCAGGCGTTTCCCCCTGGAAGCTCCCTCGTGCGCTCTCCTGTTCCGAC
CCTGCCGCTTACCGGATACCTGTCCGCCTTTCTCCCTTCGGGAAGCGTGGCGCTTTCTCATAGCTCACGC
TGTAGGTATCTCAGTTCGGTGTAGGTCGTTCGCTCCAAGCTGGGCTGTGTGCACGAACCCCCCGTTCAGC
CCGACCGCTGCGCCTTATCCGGTAACTATCGTCTTGAGTCCAACCCGGTAAGACACGACTTATCGCCACT
GGCAGCAGCCACTGGTAACAGGATTAGCAGAGCGAGGTATGTAGGCGGTGCTACAGAGTTCTTGAAGTGG
TGGCCTAACTACGGCTACACTAGAAGAACAGTATTTGGTATCTGCGCTCTGCTGAAGCCAGTTACCTTCG
GAAAAAGAGTTGGTAGCTCTTGATCCGGCAAACAAACCACCGCTGGTAGCGGTGGTTTTTTTGTTTGCAA
GCAGCAGATTACGCGCAGAAAAAAAGGATCTCAAGAAGATCCTTTGATCTTTTCTACGGGGTCTGACGCT
CAGTGGAACGAAAACTCACGTTAAGGGATTTTGGTCATGAGATTATCAAAAAGGATCTTCACCTAGATCC
TTTTAAATTAAAAATGAAGTTTTAAATCAATCTAAAGTATATATGAGTAAACTTGGTCTGACAGTTACCA
ATGCTTAATCAGTGAGGCACCTATCTCAGCGATCTGTCTATTTCGTTCATCCATAGTTGCCTGACTCCCC
GTCGTGTAGATAACTACGATACGGGAGGGCTTACCATCTGGCCCCAGTGCTGCAATGATACCGCGAGACC
CACGCTCACCGGCTCCAGATTTATCAGCAATAAACCAGCCAGCCGGAAGGGCCGAGCGCAGAAGTGGTCC
TGCAACTTTATCCGCCTCCATCCAGTCTATTAATTGTTGCCGGGAAGCTAGAGTAAGTAGTTCGCCAGTT
AATAGTTTGCGCAACGTTGTTGCCATTGCTACAGGCATCGTGGTGTCACGCTCGTCGTTTGGTATGGCTT
CATTCAGCTCCGGTTCCCAACGATCAAGGCGAGTTACATGATCCCCCATGTTGTGCAAAAAAGCGGTTAG
CTCCTTCGGTCCTCCGATCGTTGTCAGAAGTAAGTTGGCCGCAGTGTTATCACTCATGGTTATGGCAGCA
CTGCATAATTCTCTTACTGTCATGCCATCCGTAAGATGCTTTTCTGTGACTGGTGAGTACTCAACCAAGT
CATTCTGAGAATAGTGTATGCGGCGACCGAGTTGCTCTTGCCCGGCGTCAATACGGGATAATACCGCGCC
ACATAGCAGAACTTTAAAAGTGCTCATCATTGGAAAACGTTCTTCGGGGCGAAAACTCTCAAGGATCTTA
CCGCTGTTGAGATCCAGTTCGATGTAACCCACTCGTGCACCCAACTGATCTTCAGCATCTTTTACTTTCA
CCAGCGTTTCTGGGTGAGCAAAAACAGGAAGGCAAAATGCCGCAAAAAAGGGAATAAGGGCGACACGGAA
ATGTTGAATACTCATACTCTTCCTTTTTCAATATTATTGAAGCATTTATCAGGGTTATTGTCTCATGAGC
GGATACATATTTGAATGTATTTAGAAAAATAAACAAATAGGGGTTCCGCGCACATTTCCCCGAAAAGTGC
CACCTGACGTCTAAGAAACCATTATTATCATGACATTAACCTATAAAAATAGGCGTATCACGAGGCCCTT
TCGTCTCGCGCGTTTCGGTGATGACGGTGAAAACCTCTGACACATGCAGCTCCCGGAGACGGTCACAGCT
TGTCTGTAAGCGGATGCCGGGAGCAGACAAGCCCGTCAGGGCGCGTCAGCGGGTGTTGGCGGGTGTCGGG
GCTGGCTTAACTATGCGGCATCAGAGCAGATTGTACTGAGAGTGCACCATACCACCTTTTCAATTCATCA
TTTTTTTTTTATTCTTTTTTTTGATTTCGGTTTCCTTGAAATTTTTTTGATTCGGTAATCTCCGAACAGA
AGGAAGAACGAAGGAAGGAGCACAGACTTAGATTGGTATATATACGCATATGTAGTGTTGAAGAAACATG
AAATTGCCCAGTATTCTTAACCCAACTGCACAGAACAAAAACCTGCAGGAAACGAAGATAAATCATGTCG
AAAGCTACATATAAGGAACGTGCTGCTACTCATCCTAGTCCTGTTGCTGCCAAGCTATTTAATATCATGC
ACGAAAAGCAAACAAACTTGTGTGCTTCATTGGATGTTCGTACCACCAAGGAATTACTGGAGTTAGTTGA
AGCATTAGGTCCCAAAATTTGTTTACTAAAAACACATGTGGATATCTTGACTGATTTTTCCATGGAGGGC
ACAGTTAAGCCGCTAAAGGCATTATCCGCCAAGTACAATTTTTTACTCTTCGAAGACAGAAAATTTGCTG
ACATTGGTAATACAGTCAAATTGCAGTACTCTGCGGGTGTATACAGAATAGCAGAATGGGCAGACATTAC
GAATGCACACGGTGTGGTGGGCCCAGGTATTGTTAGCGGTTTGAAGCAGGCGGCAGAAGAAGTAACAAAG
GAACCTAGAGGCCTTTTGATGTTAGCAGAATTGTCATGCAAGGGCTCCCTATCTACTGGAGAATATACTA
AGGGTACTGTTGACATTGCGAAGAGCGACAAAGATTTTGTTATCGGCTTTATTGCTCAAAGAGACATGGG
TGGAAGAGATGAAGGTTACGATTGGTTGATTATGACACCCGGTGTGGGTTTAGATGACAAGGGAGACGCA
TTGGGTCAACAGTATAGAACCGTGGATGATGTGGTCTCTACAGGATCTGACATTATTATTGTTGGAAGAG
GACTATTTGCAAAGGGAAGGGATGCTAAGGTAGAGGGTGAACGTTACAGAAAAGCAGGCTGGGAAGCATA
TTTGAGAAGATGCGGCCAGCAAAACTAAAAAACTGTATTATAAGTAAATGCATGTATACTAAACTCACAA
ATTAGAGCTTCAATTTAATTATATCAGTTATTACCCTATGCGGTGTGAAATACCGCACAGATGCGTAAGG
AGAAAATACCGCATCAGGAAATTGTAAGCGTTAATATTTTGTTAAAATTCGCGTTAAATTTTTGTTAAAT
CAGCTCATTTTTTAACCAATAGGCCGAAATCGGCAAAATCCCTTATAAATCAAAAGAATAGACCGAGATA
GGGT
[37 nt withheld, positions 4765-4801]
AAAGAACGTGGACTCCAACGTCAAAGG
[49 nt withheld, positions 4829-4877]
T
[91 nt withheld, positions 4879-4969]
G
[124 nt withheld, positions 4971-5094]
CCATTCGCCATTCAGGCTGCGCAACTGTTGGGAAGGGCGATCGGTGCGGGCCTCTTCGCTATTACGCCAG
CTGGCGAAAGGGGGATGTGCTGCAAGGCGATTAAGTTGGGTAACGCCAGGGTTTTCCCAGTCACGACGTT
GTAAAACGACGGCCAGTGAATTGTAATACGACTCACTATAGGGCGAATTGGAGCTCCACCGCGGTGGCGG
CCGCCAGCTGAAGCTTCGTACGCTGCAGGTCGACGGATCCCCGGGTTAATTAAGGCGCGCCAGATCTGTT
TAGCTTGCCTCGTCCCCGCCGGGTCACCCGGCCAGCGACATGGAGGCCCAGAATACCCTCCTTGACAGTC
TTGACGTGCGCAGCTCAGGGGCATGATGTGACTGTCGCCCGTACATTTAGCCCATACATCCCCATGTATA
ATCATTTGCATCCATACATTTTGATGGCCGCACGGCGCGAAGCAAAAATTACGGCTCCTCGCTGCAGACC
TGCGAGCAGGGAAACGCTCCCCTCACAGACGCGTTGAATTGTCCCCACGCCGCGCCCCTGTAGAGAAATA
TAAAAGGTTAGGATTTGCCACTGAGGTTCTTCTTTCATATACTTCCTTTTAAAATCTTGCTAGGATACAG
TTCTCACATCACATCCGAACATAAACAACCATGGGTAAGGAAAAGACTCACGTTTCGAGGCCGCGATTAA
ATTCCAACATGGATGCTGATTTATATGGGTATAAATGGGCTCGCGATAATGTCGGGCAATCAGGTGCGAC
AATCTATCGATTGTATGGGAAGCCCGATGCGCCAGAGTTGTTTCTGAAACATGGCAAAGGTAGCGTTGCC
AATGATGTTACAGATGAGATGGTCAGACTAAACTGGCTGACGGAATTTATGCCTCTTCCGACCATCAAGC
ATTTTATCCGTACTCCTGATGATGCATGGTTACTCACCACTGCGATCCCCGGCAAAACAGCATTCCAGGT
ATTAGAAGAATATCCTGATTCAGGTGAAAATATTGTTGATGCGCTGGCAGTGTTCCTGCGCCGGTTGCAT
TCGATTCCTGTTTGTAATTGTCCTTTTAACAGCGATCGCGTATTTCGTCTCGCTCAGGCGCAATCACGAA
TGAATAACGGTTTGGTTGATGCGAGTGATTTTGATGACGAGCGTAATGGCTGGCCTGTTGAACAAGTCTG
GAAAGAAATGCATAAGCTTTTGCCATTCTCACCGGATTCAGTCGTCACTCATGGTGATTTCTCACTTGAT
AACCTTATTTTTGACGAGGGGAAATTAATAGGTTGTATTGATGTTGGACGAGTCGGAATCGCAGACCGAT
ACCAGGATCTTGCCATCCTATGGAACTGCCTCGGTGAGTTTTCTCCTTCATTACAGAAACGGCTTTTTCA
AAAATATGGTATTGATAATCCTGATATGAATAAATTGCAGTTTCATTTGATGCTCGATGAGTTTTTCTAA
TCAGTACTGACAATAAAAAGATTCTTGTTTTCAAGAACTTGTCATTTGTATAGTTTTTTTATATTGTAGT
TGTTCTATTTTAATCAAATGTTAGCGTGATTTATATTTTTTTTCGCCTCGACATCATCTGCCCAGATGCG
AAGTTAAGTGCGCAGAAAGTAATATCATGCGTCAATCGTATGTGAATGCTGGTCGCTATACTG
